>Addgene plasmid #165586 | px330 BRM gRNA | depositor full sequence | sequence record 321853 | px330 BRM gRNA sequence 8508 bps
GAGGGCCTATTTCCCATGATTCCTTCATATTTGCATATACGATACAAGGCTGTTAGAGAGATAATTGGAA
TTAATTTGACTGTAAACACAAAGATATTAGTACAAAATACGTGACGTAGAAAGTAATAATTTCTTGGGTA
GTTTGCAGTTTTAAAATTATGTTTTAAAATGGACTATCATATGCTTACCGTAACTTGAAAGTATTTCGAT
TTCTTGGCTTTATATATCTTGTGGAAAGGACGAAACACCGTGTGGACATCTAGGTCTCCGTTTTAGAGCT
AGAAATAGCAAGTTAAAATAAGGCTAGTCCGTTATCAACTTGAAAAAGTGGCACCGAGTCGGTGCTTTTT
TGTTTTAGAGCTAGAAATAGCAAGTTAAAATAAGGCTAGTCCGTTTTTAGCGCGTGCGCCAATTCTGCAG
ACAAATGGCTCTAGAGGTACCCGTTACATAACTTACGGTAAATGGCCCGCCTGGCTGACCGCCCAACGAC
CCCCGCCCATTGACGTCAATAGTAACGCCAATAGGGACTTTCCATTGACGTCAATGGGTGGAGTATTTAC
GGTAAACTGCCCACTTGGCAGTACATCAAGTGTATCATATGCCAAGTACGCCCCCTATTGACGTCAATGA
CGGTAAATGGCCCGCCTGGCATTGTGCCCAGTACATGACCTTATGGGACTTTCCTACTTGGCAGTACATC
TACGTATTAGTCATCGCTATTACCATGGTCGAGGTGAGCCCCACGTTCTGCTTCACTCTCCCCATCTCCC
CCCCCTCCCCACCCCCAATTTTGTATTTATTTATTTTTTAATTATTTTGTGCAGCGATGGGGGCGGGGGG
GGGGGGGGGGCGCGCGCCAGGCGGGGCGGGGCGGGGCGAGGGGCGGGGCGGGGCGAGGCGGAGAGGTGCG
GCGGCAGCCAATCAGAGCGGCGCGCTCCGAAAGTTTCCTTTTATGGCGAGGCGGCGGCGGCGGCGGCCCT
ATAAAAAGCGAAGCGCGCGGCGGGCGGGAGTCGCTGCGACGCTGCCTTCGCCCCGTGCCCCGCTCCGCCG
CCGCCTCGCGCCGCCCGCCCCGGCTCTGACTGACCGCGTTACTCCCACAGGTGAGCGGGCGGGACGGCCC
TTCTCCTCCGGGCTGTAATTAGCTGAGCAAGAGGTAAGGGTTTAAGGGATGGTTGGTTGGTGGGGTATTA
ATGTTTAATTACCTGGAGCACCTGCCTGAAATCACTTTTTTTCAGGTTGGACCGGTGCCACCATGGACTA
TAAGGACCACGACGGAGACTACAAGGATCATGATATTGATTACAAAGACGATGACGATAAGATGGCCCCA
AAGAAGAAGCGGAAGGTCGGTATCCACGGAGTCCCAGCAGCCGACAAGAAGTACAGCATCGGCCTGGACA
TCGGCACCAACTCTGTGGGCTGGGCCGTGATCACCGACGAGTACAAGGTGCCCAGCAAGAAATTCAAGGT
GCTGGGCAACACCGACCGGCACAGCATCAAGAAGAACCTGATCGGAGCCCTGCTGTTCGACAGCGGCGAA
ACAGCCGAGGCCACCCGGCTGAAGAGAACCGCCAGAAGAAGATACACCAGACGGAAGAACCGGATCTGCT
ATCTGCAAGAGATCTTCAGCAACGAGATGGCCAAGGTGGACGACAGCTTCTTCCACAGACTGGAAGAGTC
CTTCCTGGTGGAAGAGGATAAGAAGCACGAGCGGCACCCCATCTTCGGCAACATCGTGGACGAGGTGGCC
TACCACGAGAAGTACCCCACCATCTACCACCTGAGAAAGAAACTGGTGGACAGCACCGACAAGGCCGACC
TGCGGCTGATCTATCTGGCCCTGGCCCACATGATCAAGTTCCGGGGCCACTTCCTGATCGAGGGCGACCT
GAACCCCGACAACAGCGACGTGGACAAGCTGTTCATCCAGCTGGTGCAGACCTACAACCAGCTGTTCGAG
GAAAACCCCATCAACGCCAGCGGCGTGGACGCCAAGGCCATCCTGTCTGCCAGACTGAGCAAGAGCAGAC
GGCTGGAAAATCTGATCGCCCAGCTGCCCGGCGAGAAGAAGAATGGCCTGTTCGGAAACCTGATTGCCCT
GAGCCTGGGCCTGACCCCCAACTTCAAGAGCAACTTCGACCTGGCCGAGGATGCCAAACTGCAGCTGAGC
AAGGACACCTACGACGACGACCTGGACAACCTGCTGGCCCAGATCGGCGACCAGTACGCCGACCTGTTTC
TGGCCGCCAAGAACCTGTCCGACGCCATCCTGCTGAGCGACATCCTGAGAGTGAACACCGAGATCACCAA
GGCCCCCCTGAGCGCCTCTATGATCAAGAGATACGACGAGCACCACCAGGACCTGACCCTGCTGAAAGCT
CTCGTGCGGCAGCAGCTGCCTGAGAAGTACAAAGAGATTTTCTTCGACCAGAGCAAGAACGGCTACGCCG
GCTACATTGACGGCGGAGCCAGCCAGGAAGAGTTCTACAAGTTCATCAAGCCCATCCTGGAAAAGATGGA
CGGCACCGAGGAACTGCTCGTGAAGCTGAACAGAGAGGACCTGCTGCGGAAGCAGCGGACCTTCGACAAC
GGCAGCATCCCCCACCAGATCCACCTGGGAGAGCTGCACGCCATTCTGCGGCGGCAGGAAGATTTTTACC
CATTCCTGAAGGACAACCGGGAAAAGATCGAGAAGATCCTGACCTTCCGCATCCCCTACTACGTGGGCCC
TCTGGCCAGGGGAAACAGCAGATTCGCCTGGATGACCAGAAAGAGCGAGGAAACCATCACCCCCTGGAAC
TTCGAGGAAGTGGTGGACAAGGGCGCTTCCGCCCAGAGCTTCATCGAGCGGATGACCAACTTCGATAAGA
ACCTGCCCAACGAGAAGGTGCTGCCCAAGCACAGCCTGCTGTACGAGTACTTCACCGTGTATAACGAGCT
GACCAAAGTGAAATACGTGACCGAGGGAATGAGAAAGCCCGCCTTCCTGAGCGGCGAGCAGAAAAAGGCC
ATCGTGGACCTGCTGTTCAAGACCAACCGGAAAGTGACCGTGAAGCAGCTGAAAGAGGACTACTTCAAGA
AAATCGAGTGCTTCGACTCCGTGGAAATCTCCGGCGTGGAAGATCGGTTCAACGCCTCCCTGGGCACATA
CCACGATCTGCTGAAAATTATCAAGGACAAGGACTTCCTGGACAATGAGGAAAACGAGGACATTCTGGAA
GATATCGTGCTGACCCTGACACTGTTTGAGGACAGAGAGATGATCGAGGAACGGCTGAAAACCTATGCCC
ACCTGTTCGACGACAAAGTGATGAAGCAGCTGAAGCGGCGGAGATACACCGGCTGGGGCAGGCTGAGCCG
GAAGCTGATCAACGGCATCCGGGACAAGCAGTCCGGCAAGACAATCCTGGATTTCCTGAAGTCCGACGGC
TTCGCCAACAGAAACTTCATGCAGCTGATCCACGACGACAGCCTGACCTTTAAAGAGGACATCCAGAAAG
CCCAGGTGTCCGGCCAGGGCGATAGCCTGCACGAGCACATTGCCAATCTGGCCGGCAGCCCCGCCATTAA
GAAGGGCATCCTGCAGACAGTGAAGGTGGTGGACGAGCTCGTGAAAGTGATGGGCCGGCACAAGCCCGAG
AACATCGTGATCGAAATGGCCAGAGAGAACCAGACCACCCAGAAGGGACAGAAGAACAGCCGCGAGAGAA
TGAAGCGGATCGAAGAGGGCATCAAAGAGCTGGGCAGCCAGATCCTGAAAGAACACCCCGTGGAAAACAC
CCAGCTGCAGAACGAGAAGCTGTACCTGTACTACCTGCAGAATGGGCGGGATATGTACGTGGACCAGGAA
CTGGACATCAACCGGCTGTCCGACTACGATGTGGACCATATCGTGCCTCAGAGCTTTCTGAAGGACGACT
CCATCGACAACAAGGTGCTGACCAGAAGCGACAAGAACCGGGGCAAGAGCGACAACGTGCCCTCCGAAGA
GGTCGTGAAGAAGATGAAGAACTACTGGCGGCAGCTGCTGAACGCCAAGCTGATTACCCAGAGAAAGTTC
GACAATCTGACCAAGGCCGAGAGAGGCGGCCTGAGCGAACTGGATAAGGCCGGCTTCATCAAGAGACAGC
TGGTGGAAACCCGGCAGATCACAAAGCACGTGGCACAGATCCTGGACTCCCGGATGAACACTAAGTACGA
CGAGAATGACAAGCTGATCCGGGAAGTGAAAGTGATCACCCTGAAGTCCAAGCTGGTGTCCGATTTCCGG
AAGGATTTCCAGTTTTACAAAGTGCGCGAGATCAACAACTACCACCACGCCCACGACGCCTACCTGAACG
CCGTCGTGGGAACCGCCCTGATCAAAAAGTACCCTAAGCTGGAAAGCGAGTTCGTGTACGGCGACTACAA
GGTGTACGACGTGCGGAAGATGATCGCCAAGAGCGAGCAGGAAATCGGCAAGGCTACCGCCAAGTACTTC
TTCTACAGCAACATCATGAACTTTTTCAAGACCGAGATTACCCTGGCCAACGGCGAGATCCGGAAGCGGC
CTCTGATCGAGACAAACGGCGAAACCGGGGAGATCGTGTGGGATAAGGGCCGGGATTTTGCCACCGTGCG
GAAAGTGCTGAGCATGCCCCAAGTGAATATCGTGAAAAAGACCGAGGTGCAGACAGGCGGCTTCAGCAAA
GAGTCTATCCTGCCCAAGAGGAACAGCGATAAGCTGATCGCCAGAAAGAAGGACTGGGACCCTAAGAAGT
ACGGCGGCTTCGACAGCCCCACCGTGGCCTATTCTGTGCTGGTGGTGGCCAAAGTGGAAAAGGGCAAGTC
CAAGAAACTGAAGAGTGTGAAAGAGCTGCTGGGGATCACCATCATGGAAAGAAGCAGCTTCGAGAAGAAT
CCCATCGACTTTCTGGAAGCCAAGGGCTACAAAGAAGTGAAAAAGGACCTGATCATCAAGCTGCCTAAGT
ACTCCCTGTTCGAGCTGGAAAACGGCCGGAAGAGAATGCTGGCCTCTGCCGGCGAACTGCAGAAGGGAAA
CGAACTGGCCCTGCCCTCCAAATATGTGAACTTCCTGTACCTGGCCAGCCACTATGAGAAGCTGAAGGGC
TCCCCCGAGGATAATGAGCAGAAACAGCTGTTTGTGGAACAGCACAAGCACTACCTGGACGAGATCATCG
AGCAGATCAGCGAGTTCTCCAAGAGAGTGATCCTGGCCGACGCTAATCTGGACAAAGTGCTGTCCGCCTA
CAACAAGCACCGGGATAAGCCCATCAGAGAGCAGGCCGAGAATATCATCCACCTGTTTACCCTGACCAAT
CTGGGAGCCCCTGCCGCCTTCAAGTACTTTGACACCACCATCGACCGGAAGAGGTACACCAGCACCAAAG
AGGTGCTGGACGCCACCCTGATCCACCAGAGCATCACCGGCCTGTACGAGACACGGATCGACCTGTCTCA
GCTGGGAGGCGACAAAAGGCCGGCGGCCACGAAAAAGGCCGGCCAGGCAAAAAAGAAAAAGTAAGAATTC
CTAGAGCTCGCTGATCAGCCTCGACTGTGCCTTCTAGTTGCCAGCCATCTGTTGTTTGCCCCTCCCCCGT
GCCTTCCTTGACCCTGGAAGGTGCCACTCCCACTGTCCTTTCCTAATAAAATGAGGAAATTGCATCGCAT
TGTCTGAGTAGGTGTCATTCTATTCTGGGGGGTGGGGTGGGGCAGGACAGCAAGGGGGAGGATTGGGAAG
AGAATAGCAGGCATGCTGGGGAGCGGCCGCAGGAACCCCTAGTGATGGAGTTGGCCACTCCCTCTCTGCG
CGCTCGCTCGCTCACTGAGGCCGGGCGACCAAAGGTCGCCCGACGCCCGGGCTTTGCCCGGGCGGCCTCA
GTGAGCGAGCGAGCGCGCAGCTGCCTGCAGGGGCGCCTGATGCGGTATTTTCTCCTTACGCATCTGTGCG
GTATTTCACACCGCATA
[142 nt withheld, positions 5968-6109]
C
[141 nt withheld, positions 6111-6251]
CCTTTGACGTTGGAGTCCACGTTCTTT
[37 nt withheld, positions 6279-6315]
ACCCTATCTCGGGCTATTCTTTTGATTTATAAGGGATTTTGCCGATTTCGGCCTATTGGTTAAAAAATGA
GCTGATTTAACAAAAATTTAACGCGAATTTTAACAAAATATTAACGTTTACAATTTTATGGTGCACTCTC
AGTACAATCTGCTCTGATGCCGCATAGTTAAGCCAGCCCCGACACCCGCCAACACCCGCTGACGCGCCCT
GACGGGCTTGTCTGCTCCCGGCATCCGCTTACAGACAAGCTGTGACCGTCTCCGGGAGCTGCATGTGTCA
GAGGTTTTCACCGTCATCACCGAAACGCGCGAGACGAAAGGGCCTCGTGATACGCCTATTTTTATAGGTT
AATGTCATGATAATAATGGTTTCTTAGACGTCAGGTGGCACTTTTCGGGGAAATGTGCGCGGAACCCCTA
TTTGTTTATTTTTCTAAATACATTCAAATATGTATCCGCTCATGAGACAATAACCCTGATAAATGCTTCA
ATAATATTGAAAAAGGAAGAGTATGAGTATTCAACATTTCCGTGTCGCCCTTATTCCCTTTTTTGCGGCA
TTTTGCCTTCCTGTTTTTGCTCACCCAGAAACGCTGGTGAAAGTAAAAGATGCTGAAGATCAGTTGGGTG
CACGAGTGGGTTACATCGAACTGGATCTCAACAGCGGTAAGATCCTTGAGAGTTTTCGCCCCGAAGAACG
TTTTCCAATGATGAGCACTTTTAAAGTTCTGCTATGTGGCGCGGTATTATCCCGTATTGACGCCGGGCAA
GAGCAACTCGGTCGCCGCATACACTATTCTCAGAATGACTTGGTTGAGTACTCACCAGTCACAGAAAAGC
ATCTTACGGATGGCATGACAGTAAGAGAATTATGCAGTGCTGCCATAACCATGAGTGATAACACTGCGGC
CAACTTACTTCTGACAACGATCGGAGGACCGAAGGAGCTAACCGCTTTTTTGCACAACATGGGGGATCAT
GTAACTCGCCTTGATCGTTGGGAACCGGAGCTGAATGAAGCCATACCAAACGACGAGCGTGACACCACGA
TGCCTGTAGCAATGGCAACAACGTTGCGCAAACTATTAACTGGCGAACTACTTACTCTAGCTTCCCGGCA
ACAATTAATAGACTGGATGGAGGCGGATAAAGTTGCAGGACCACTTCTGCGCTCGGCCCTTCCGGCTGGC
TGGTTTATTGCTGATAAATCTGGAGCCGGTGAGCGTGGAAGCCGCGGTATCATTGCAGCACTGGGGCCAG
ATGGTAAGCCCTCCCGTATCGTAGTTATCTACACGACGGGGAGTCAGGCAACTATGGATGAACGAAATAG
ACAGATCGCTGAGATAGGTGCCTCACTGATTAAGCATTGGTAACTGTCAGACCAAGTTTACTCATATATA
CTTTAGATTGATTTAAAACTTCATTTTTAATTTAAAAGGATCTAGGTGAAGATCCTTTTTGATAATCTCA
TGACCAAAATCCCTTAACGTGAGTTTTCGTTCCACTGAGCGTCAGACCCCGTAGAAAAGATCAAAGGATC
TTCTTGAGATCCTTTTTTTCTGCGCGTAATCTGCTGCTTGCAAACAAAAAAACCACCGCTACCAGCGGTG
GTTTGTTTGCCGGATCAAGAGCTACCAACTCTTTTTCCGAAGGTAACTGGCTTCAGCAGAGCGCAGATAC
CAAATACTGTCCTTCTAGTGTAGCCGTAGTTAGGCCACCACTTCAAGAACTCTGTAGCACCGCCTACATA
CCTCGCTCTGCTAATCCTGTTACCAGTGGCTGCTGCCAGTGGCGATAAGTCGTGTCTTACCGGGTTGGAC
TCAAGACGATAGTTACCGGATAAGGCGCAGCGGTCGGGCTGAACGGGGGGTTCGTGCACACAGCCCAGCT
TGGAGCGAACGACCTACACCGAACTGAGATACCTACAGCGTGAGCTATGAGAAAGCGCCACGCTTCCCGA
AGGGAGAAAGGCGGACAGGTATCCGGTAAGCGGCAGGGTCGGAACAGGAGAGCGCACGAGGGAGCTTCCA
GGGGGAAACGCCTGGTATCTTTATAGTCCTGTCGGGTTTCGCCACCTCTGACTTGAGCGTCGATTTTTGT
GATGCTCGTCAGGGGGGCGGAGCCTATGGAAAAACGCCAGCAACGCGGCCTTTTTACGGTTCCTGGCCTT
TTGCTGGCCTTTTGCTCACATGT
Features (pLannotate 1.2.2; 18 found; start..end, strand, type, name):
      1..241     +  promoter       U6 promoter: RNA polymerase III promoter for human U6 snRNA
    270..345     +  misc_RNA       gRNA scaffold: guide RNA scaffold for the Streptococcus pyogenes CRISPR/Cas9 system
    352..395     +  misc_RNA       gRNA scaffold (fragment): guide RNA scaffold for the Streptococcus pyogenes CRISPR/Cas9 system
    442..727     +  enhancer       CMV enhancer: human cytomegalovirus immediate early enhancer; contains an 18-bp deletion relative to the standard CMV enhancer
    729..1006    +  promoter       chicken β-actin promoter: No description available
   1007..1235    +  intron         hybrid intron: hybrid between chicken β-actin (CBA) and minute virus of mice (MMV) introns (Gray et al., 2011)
   1373..2974    +  CDS            Cas9(N): N-terminal portion of Streptococcus pyogenes Cas9 (Zetsche et al., 2015)
   2975..5473    +  CDS            Cas9(C): C-terminal portion of Streptococcus pyogenes Cas9 (Zetsche et al., 2015)
   5474..5521    +  CDS            nucleoplasmin NLS: bipartite nuclear localization signal from nucleoplasmin
   5555..5666    +  polyA_signal   bGH poly(A) signal: bovine growth hormone polyadenylation signal
   5771..5911    +  repeat_region  AAV2 ITR: inverted terminal repeat of adeno-associated virus serotype 2 inverted
   5916..5967    -  misc_feature   bom (fragment): basis of mobility region from pBR322
   5986..6366    +  rep_origin     M13 ori (sequence partly withheld): M13 bacteriophage origin of replication; arrow indicates direction of (+) strand synthesis
   6442..6491    -  misc_feature   bom (fragment): basis of mobility region from pBR322
   6593..6628    -  CDS            rop (fragment): Rop protein, which maintains plasmids at low copy number; rop
   6723..6827    +  promoter       AmpR promoter: bla
   6828..7688    +  CDS            AmpR: β-lactamase; bla; confers resistance to ampicillin, carbenicillin, and related antibiotics
   7859..8447    +  rep_origin     ori: high-copy-number ColE1/pMB1/pBR322/pUC origin of replication
