>Addgene plasmid #165586 | px330 BRM gRNA | addgene full sequence | sequence record 327065 | Addgene NGS Result
TTTTTACGGTTCCTGGCCTTTTGCTGGCCTTTTGCTCACATGTGAGGGCCTATTTCCCATGATTCCTTCA
TATTTGCATATACGATACAAGGCTGTTAGAGAGATAATTGGAATTAATTTGACTGTAAACACAAAGATAT
TAGTACAAAATACGTGACGTAGAAAGTAATAATTTCTTGGGTAGTTTGCAGTTTTAAAATTATGTTTTAA
AATGGACTATCATATGCTTACCGTAACTTGAAAGTATTTCGATTTCTTGGCTTTATATATCTTGTGGAAA
GGACGAAACACCGTGTGGACATCTAGGTCTCCGTTTTAGAGCTAGAAATAGCAAGTTAAAATAAGGCTAG
TCCGTTATCAACTTGAAAAAGTGGCACCGAGTCGGTGCTTTTTTGTTTTAGAGCTAGAAATAGCAAGTTA
AAATAAGGCTAGTCCGTTTTTAGCGCGTGCGCCAATTCTGCAGACAAATGGCTCTAGAGGTACCCGTTAC
ATAACTTACGGTAAATGGCCCGCCTGGCTGACCGCCCAACGACCCCCGCCCATTGACGTCAATAGTAACG
CCAATAGGGACTTTCCATTGACGTCAATGGGTGGAGTATTTACGGTAAACTGCCCACTTGGCAGTACATC
AAGTGTATCATATGCCAAGTACGCCCCCTATTGACGTCAATGACGGTAAATGGCCCGCCTGGCATTGTGC
CCAGTACATGACCTTATGGGACTTTCCTACTTGGCAGTACATCTACGTATTAGTCATCGCTATTACCATG
GTCGAGGTGAGCCCCACGTTCTGCTTCACTCTCCCCATCTCCCCCCCCTCCCCACCCCCAATTTTGTATT
TATTTATTTTTTAATTATTTTGTGCAGCGATGGGGGCGGGGGGGGGGGGGGGGCGSGCGCCGGGGGGGGG
GGGGGGGGGGGGGGGGGGGGGGGGGGGGGGGGGGGGGGGGGGNNNNNNNNNNNNNNNNNNGGGCGGGGCG
AGGGGCGGGGCGGGGCGAGGCGGAGAGGTGCGGCGGCAGCCAATCAGAGCGGCGCGCTCCGAAAGTTTCC
TTTTATGGCGAGGCGGCGGCGGCGGCGGCCCTATAAAAAGCGAAGCGCGCGGCGGGCGGGAGTCGCTGCG
CGCTGCCTTCGCCCCGTGCCCCGCTCCGCCGCCGCCTCGCGCCGCCCGCCCCGGCTCTGACTGACCGCGT
TACTCCCACAGGTGAGCGGGCGGGACGGCCCTTCTCCTCCGGGCTGTAATTAGCTGAGCAAGAGGTAAGG
GTTTAAGGGATGGTTGGTTGGTGGGGTATTAATGTTTAATTACCTGGAGCACCTGCCTGAAATCACTTTT
TTTCAGGTTGGACCGGTGCCACCATGGACTATAAGGACCACGACGGAGACTACAAGGATCATGATATTGA
TTACAAAGACGATGACGATAAGATGGCCCCAAAGAAGAAGCGGAAGGTCGGTATCCACGGAGTCCCAGCA
GCCGACAAGAAGTACAGCATCGGCCTGGACATCGGCACCAACTCTGTGGGCTGGGCCGTGATCACCGACG
AGTACAAGGTGCCCAGCAAGAAATTCAAGGTGCTGGGCAACACCGACCGGCACAGCATCAAGAAGAACCT
GATCGGAGCCCTGCTGTTCGACAGCGGCGAAACAGCCGAGGCCACCCGGCTGAAGAGAACCGCCAGAAGA
AGATACACCAGACGGAAGAACCGGATCTGCTATCTGCAAGAGATCTTCAGCAACGAGATGGCCAAGGTGG
ACGACAGCTTCTTCCACAGACTGGAAGAGTCCTTCCTGGTGGAAGAGGATAAGAAGCACGAGCGGCACCC
CATCTTCGGCAACATCGTGGACGAGGTGGCCTACCACGAGAAGTACCCCACCATCTACCACCTGAGAAAG
AAACTGGTGGACAGCACCGACAAGGCCGACCTGCGGCTGATCTATCTGGCCCTGGCCCACATGATCAAGT
TCCGGGGCCACTTCCTGATCGAGGGCGACCTGAACCCCGACAACAGCGACGTGGACAAGCTGTTCATCCA
GCTGGTGCAGACCTACAACCAGCTGTTCGAGGAAAACCCCATCAACGCCAGCGGCGTGGACGCCAAGGCC
ATCCTGTCTGCCAGACTGAGCAAGAGCAGACGGCTGGAAAATCTGATCGCCCAGCTGCCCGGCGAGAAGA
AGAATGGCCTGTTCGGAAACCTGATTGCCCTGAGCCTGGGCCTGACCCCCAACTTCAAGAGCAACTTCGA
CCTGGCCGAGGATGCCAAACTGCAGCTGAGCAAGGACACCTACGACGACGACCTGGACAACCTGCTGGCC
CAGATCGGCGACCAGTACGCCGACCTGTTTCTGGCCGCCAAGAACCTGTCCGACGCCATCCTGCTGAGCG
ACATCCTGAGAGTGAACACCGAGATCACCAAGGCCCCCCTGAGCGCCTCTATGATCAAGAGATACGACGA
GCACCACCAGGACCTGACCCTGCTGAAAGCTCTCGTGCGGCAGCAGCTGCCTGAGAAGTACAAAGAGATT
TTCTTCGACCAGAGCAAGAACGGCTACGCCGGCTACATTGACGGCGGAGCCAGCCAGGAAGAGTTCTACA
AGTTCATCAAGCCCATCCTGGAAAAGATGGACGGCACCGAGGAACTGCTCGTGAAGCTGAACAGAGAGGA
CCTGCTGCGGAAGCAGCGGACCTTCGACAACGGCAGCATCCCCCACCAGATCCACCTGGGAGAGCTGCAC
GCCATTCTGCGGCGGCAGGAAGATTTTTACCCATTCCTGAAGGACAACCGGGAAAAGATCGAGAAGATCC
TGACCTTCCGCATCCCCTACTACGTGGGCCCTCTGGCCAGGGGAAACAGCAGATTCGCCTGGATGACCAG
AAAGAGCGAGGAAACCATCACCCCCTGGAACTTCGAGGAAGTGGTGGACAAGGGCGCTTCCGCCCAGAGC
TTCATCGAGCGGATGACCAACTTCGATAAGAACCTGCCCAACGAGAAGGTGCTGCCCAAGCACAGCCTGC
TGTACGAGTACTTCACCGTGTATAACGAGCTGACCAAAGTGAAATACGTGACCGAGGGAATGAGAAAGCC
CGCCTTCCTGAGCGGCGAGCAGAAAAAGGCCATCGTGGACCTGCTGTTCAAGACCAACCGGAAAGTGACC
GTGAAGCAGCTGAAAGAGGACTACTTCAAGAAAATCGAGTGCTTCGACTCCGTGGAAATCTCCGGCGTGG
AAGATCGGTTCAACGCCTCCCTGGGCACATACCACGATCTGCTGAAAATTATCAAGGACAAGGACTTCCT
GGACAATGAGGAAAACGAGGACATTCTGGAAGATATCGTGCTGACCCTGACACTGTTTGAGGACAGAGAG
ATGATCGAGGAACGGCTGAAAACCTATGCCCACCTGTTCGACGACAAAGTGATGAAGCAGCTGAAGCGGC
GGAGATACACCGGCTGGGGCAGGCTGAGCCGGAAGCTGATCAACGGCATCCGGGACAAGCAGTCCGGCAA
GACAATCCTGGATTTCCTGAAGTCCGACGGCTTCGCCAACAGAAACTTCATGCAGCTGATCCACGACGAC
AGCCTGACCTTTAAAGAGGACATCCAGAAAGCCCAGGTGTCCGGCCAGGGCGATAGCCTGCACGAGCACA
TTGCCAATCTGGCCGGCAGCCCCGCCATTAAGAAGGGCATCCTGCAGACAGTGAAGGTGGTGGACGAGCT
CGTGAAAGTGATGGGCCGGCACAAGCCCGAGAACATCGTGATCGAAATGGCCAGAGAGAACCAGACCACC
CAGAAGGGACAGAAGAACAGCCGCGAGAGAATGAAGCGGATCGAAGAGGGCATCAAAGAGCTGGGCAGCC
AGATCCTGAAAGAACACCCCGTGGAAAACACCCAGCTGCAGAACGAGAAGCTGTACCTGTACTACCTGCA
GAATGGGCGGGATATGTACGTGGACCAGGAACTGGACATCAACCGGCTGTCCGACTACGATGTGGACCAT
ATCGTGCCTCAGAGCTTTCTGAAGGACGACTCCATCGACAACAAGGTGCTGACCAGAAGCGACAAGAACC
GGGGCAAGAGCGACAACGTGCCCTCCGAAGAGGTCGTGAAGAAGATGAAGAACTACTGGCGGCAGCTGCT
GAACGCCAAGCTGATTACCCAGAGAAAGTTCGACAATCTGACCAAGGCCGAGAGAGGCGGCCTGAGCGAA
CTGGATAAGGCCGGCTTCATCAAGAGACAGCTGGTGGAAACCCGGCAGATCACAAAGCACGTGGCACAGA
TCCTGGACTCCCGGATGAACACTAAGTACGACGAGAATGACAAGCTGATCCGGGAAGTGAAAGTGATCAC
CCTGAAGTCCAAGCTGGTGTCCGATTTCCGGAAGGATTTCCAGTTTTACAAAGTGCGCGAGATCAACAAC
TACCACCACGCCCACGACGCCTACCTGAACGCCGTCGTGGGAACCGCCCTGATCAAAAAGTACCCTAAGC
TGGAAAGCGAGTTCGTGTACGGCGACTACAAGGTGTACGACGTGCGGAAGATGATCGCCAAGAGCGAGCA
GGAAATCGGCAAGGCTACCGCCAAGTACTTCTTCTACAGCAACATCATGAACTTTTTCAAGACCGAGATT
ACCCTGGCCAACGGCGAGATCCGGAAGCGGCCTCTGATCGAGACAAACGGCGAAACCGGGGAGATCGTGT
GGGATAAGGGCCGGGATTTTGCCACCGTGCGGAAAGTGCTGAGCATGCCCCAAGTGAATATCGTGAAAAA
GACCGAGGTGCAGACAGGCGGCTTCAGCAAAGAGTCTATCCTGCCCAAGAGGAACAGCGATAAGCTGATC
GCCAGAAAGAAGGACTGGGACCCTAAGAAGTACGGCGGCTTCGACAGCCCCACCGTGGCCTATTCTGTGC
TGGTGGTGGCCAAAGTGGAAAAGGGCAAGTCCAAGAAACTGAAGAGTGTGAAAGAGCTGCTGGGGATCAC
CATCATGGAAAGAAGCAGCTTCGAGAAGAATCCCATCGACTTTCTGGAAGCCAAGGGCTACAAAGAAGTG
AAAAAGGACCTGATCATCAAGCTGCCTAAGTACTCCCTGTTCGAGCTGGAAAACGGCCGGAAGAGAATGC
TGGCCTCTGCCGGCGAACTGCAGAAGGGAAACGAACTGGCCCTGCCCTCCAAATATGTGAACTTCCTGTA
CCTGGCCAGCCACTATGAGAAGCTGAAGGGCTCCCCCGAGGATAATGAGCAGAAACAGCTGTTTGTGGAA
CAGCACAAGCACTACCTGGACGAGATCATCGAGCAGATCAGCGAGTTCTCCAAGAGAGTGATCCTGGCCG
ACGCTAATCTGGACAAAGTGCTGTCCGCCTACAACAAGCACCGGGATAAGCCCATCAGAGAGCAGGCCGA
GAATATCATCCACCTGTTTACCCTGACCAATCTGGGAGCCCCTGCCGCCTTCAAGTACTTTGACACCACC
ATCGACCGGAAGAGGTACACCAGCACCAAAGAGGTGCTGGACGCCACCCTGATCCACCAGAGCATCACCG
GCCTGTACGAGACACGGATCGACCTGTCTCAGCTGGGAGGCGACAAAAGGCCGGCGGCCACGAAAAAGGC
CGGCCAGGCAAAAAAGAAAAAGTAAGAATTCCTAGAGCTCGCTGATCAGCCTCGACTGTGCCTTCTAGTT
GCCAGCCATCTGTTGTTTGCCCCTCCCCCGTGCCTTCCTTGACCCTGGAAGGTGCCACTCCCACTGTCCT
TTCCTAATAAAATGAGGAAATTGCATCGCATTGTCTGAGTAGGTGTCATTCTATTCTGGGGGGTGGGGTG
GGGCAGGACAGCAAGGGGGAGGATTGGGAAGAGAATAGCAGGCATGCTGGGGAGCGGCCGCAGGAACCCC
TAGTGATGGAGTTGGCCACTCCCTCTCTGCGCGCTCGCTCGCTCACTGAGGCCGGGCGACCAAAGGTCGC
CCGACGCCCGGGCTTTGCCCGGGCGGCCTCAGTGAGCGAGCGAGCGCGCAGCTGCCTGCAGGGGCGCCTG
ATGCGGTATTTTCTCCTTACGCATCTGTGCGGTATTTCACACCGCATA
[95 nt withheld, positions 6069-6163]
T
[46 nt withheld, positions 6165-6210]
C
[141 nt withheld, positions 6212-6352]
CCTTTGACGTTGGAGTCCACGTTCTTT
[37 nt withheld, positions 6380-6416]
ACTCTATCTCGGGCTATTCTTTTGATTTATAAGGGATTTTGCCGATTTCGGTCTATTGGTTAAAAAATGA
GCTGATTTAACAAAAATTTAACGCGAATTTTAACAAAATATTAACGTTTACAATTTTATGGTGCACTCTC
AGTACAATCTGCTCTGATGCCGCATAGTTAAGCCAGCCCCGACACCCGCCAACACCCGCTGACGCGCCCT
GACGGGCTTGTCTGCTCCCGGCATCCGCTTACAGACAAGCTGTGACCGTCTCCGGGAGCTGCATGTGTCA
GAGGTTTTCACCGTCATCACCGAAACGCGCGAGACGAAAGGGCCTCGTGATACGCCTATTTTTATAGGTT
AATGTCATGATAATAATGGTTTCTTAGACGTCAGGTGGCACTTTTCGGGGAAATGTGCGCGGAACCCCTA
TTTGTTTATTTTTCTAAATACATTCAAATATGTATCCGCTCATGAGACAATAACCCTGATAAATGCTTCA
ATAATATTGAAAAAGGAAGAGTATGAGTATTCAACATTTCCGTGTCGCCCTTATTCCCTTTTTTGCGGCA
TTTTGCCTTCCTGTTTTTGCTCACCCAGAAACGCTGGTGAAAGTAAAAGATGCTGAAGATCAGTTGGGTG
CACGAGTGGGTTACATCGAACTGGATCTCAACAGCGGTAAGATCCTTGAGAGTTTTCGCCCCGAAGAACG
TTTTCCAATGATGAGCACTTTTAAAGTTCTGCTATGTGGCGCGGTATTATCCCGTATTGACGCCGGGCAA
GAGCAACTCGGTCGCCGCATACACTATTCTCAGAATGACTTGGTTGAGTACTCACCAGTCACAGAAAAGC
ATCTTACGGATGGCATGACAGTAAGAGAATTATGCAGTGCTGCCATAACCATGAGTGATAACACTGCGGC
CAACTTACTTCTGACAACGATCGGAGGACCGAAGGAGCTAACCGCTTTTTTGCACAACATGGGGGATCAT
GTAACTCGCCTTGATCGTTGGGAACCGGAGCTGAATGAAGCCATACCAAACGACGAGCGTGACACCACGA
TGCCTGTAGCAATGGCAACAACGTTGCGCAAACTATTAACTGGCGAACTACTTACTCTAGCTTCCCGGCA
ACAATTAATAGACTGGATGGAGGCGGATAAAGTTGCAGGACCACTTCTGCGCTCGGCCCTTCCGGCTGGC
TGGTTTATTGCTGATAAATCTGGAGCCGGTGAGCGTGGAAGCCGCGGTATCATTGCAGCACTGGGGCCAG
ATGGTAAGCCCTCCCGTATCGTAGTTATCTACACGACGGGGAGTCAGGCAACTATGGATGAACGAAATAG
ACAGATCGCTGAGATAGGTGCCTCACTGATTAAGCATTGGTAACTGTCAGACCAAGTTTACTCATATATA
CTTTAGATTGATTTAAAACTTCATTTTTAATTTAAAAGGATCTAGGTGAAGATCCTTTTTGATAATCTCA
TGACCAAAATCCCTTAACGTGAGTTTTCGTTCCACTGAGCGTCAGACCCCGTAGAAAAGATCAAAGGATC
TTCTTGAGATCCTTTTTTTCTGCGCGTAATCTGCTGCTTGCAAACAAAAAAACCACCGCTACCAGCGGTG
GTTTGTTTGCCGGATCAAGAGCTACCAACTCTTTTTCCGAAGGTAACTGGCTTCAGCAGAGCGCAGATAC
CAAATACTGTTCTTCTAGTGTAGCCGTAGTTAGGCCACCACTTCAAGAACTCTGTAGCACCGCCTACATA
CCTCGCTCTGCTAATCCTGTTACCAGTGGCTGCTGCCAGTGGCGATAAGTCGTGTCTTACCGGGTTGGAC
TCAAGACGATAGTTACCGGATAAGGCGCAGCGGTCGGGCTGAACGGGGGGTTCGTGCACACAGCCCAGCT
TGGAGCGAACGACCTACACCGAACTGAGATACCTACAGCGTGAGCTATGAGAAAGCGCCACGCTTCCCGA
AGGGAGAAAGGCGGACAGGTATCCGGTAAGCGGCAGGGTCGGAACAGGAGAGCGCACGAGGGAGCTTCCA
GGGGGAAACGCCTGGTATCTTTATAGTCCTGTCGGGTTTCGCCACCTCTGACTTGAGCGTCGATTTTTGT
GATGCTCGTCAGGGGGGCGGAGCCTATGGAAAAACGCCAGCAACGCGGCC
Features (pLannotate 1.2.2; 20 found; start..end, strand, type, name):
     44..284     +  promoter       U6 promoter: RNA polymerase III promoter for human U6 snRNA
    313..388     +  misc_RNA       gRNA scaffold: guide RNA scaffold for the Streptococcus pyogenes CRISPR/Cas9 system
    395..438     +  misc_RNA       gRNA scaffold (fragment): guide RNA scaffold for the Streptococcus pyogenes CRISPR/Cas9 system
    485..770     +  enhancer       CMV enhancer: human cytomegalovirus immediate early enhancer; contains an 18-bp deletion relative to the standard CMV enhancer
    772..895     +  promoter       chicken β-actin promoter (fragment): contains a 21-bp deletion relative to the standard chicken β-actin promoter
    916..937     +  promoter       chicken β-actin promoter (fragment): No description available
    971..1108    +  promoter       chicken β-actin promoter (fragment): contains a 21-bp deletion relative to the standard chicken β-actin promoter
   1109..1336    +  intron         hybrid intron: hybrid between chicken β-actin (CBA) and minute virus of mice (MMV) introns (Gray et al., 2011)
   1474..3075    +  CDS            Cas9(N): N-terminal portion of Streptococcus pyogenes Cas9 (Zetsche et al., 2015)
   3076..5574    +  CDS            Cas9(C): C-terminal portion of Streptococcus pyogenes Cas9 (Zetsche et al., 2015)
   5575..5622    +  CDS            nucleoplasmin NLS: bipartite nuclear localization signal from nucleoplasmin
   5656..5767    +  polyA_signal   bGH poly(A) signal: bovine growth hormone polyadenylation signal
   5872..6012    +  repeat_region  AAV2 ITR: inverted terminal repeat of adeno-associated virus serotype 2 inverted
   6017..6068    -  misc_feature   bom (fragment): basis of mobility region from pBR322
   6087..6542    +  rep_origin     f1 ori (sequence partly withheld): f1 bacteriophage origin of replication; arrow indicates direction of (+) strand synthesis
   6543..6592    -  misc_feature   bom (fragment): basis of mobility region from pBR322
   6694..6729    -  CDS            rop (fragment): Rop protein, which maintains plasmids at low copy number; rop
   6824..6928    +  promoter       AmpR promoter: bla
   6929..7789    +  CDS            AmpR: β-lactamase; bla; confers resistance to ampicillin, carbenicillin, and related antibiotics
   7960..8548    +  rep_origin     ori: high-copy-number ColE1/pMB1/pBR322/pUC origin of replication
