[The description below was written by a language model from this plasmid's Addgene catalogue record and pLannotate feature annotations shown in this document.]
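Description:
px330 BRM gRNA is a mammalian expression plasmid built on the px330 backbone, an all-in-one CRISPR/Cas9 vector that delivers both a single guide RNA and Streptococcus pyogenes Cas9 from one plasmid by transfection. In bacteria it is maintained at high copy from a ColE1/pUC-type origin and selected with ampicillin through the bla gene. A filamentous phage (f1/M13) origin is also present, along with small remnants of pBR322 bom and rop sequences and a single AAV2 inverted terminal repeat. With only one ITR annotated, this is a backbone remnant rather than a functional AAV packaging arrangement.

The guide cassette consists of the human U6 RNA polymerase III promoter followed by a short gap, where the targeting spacer sits, and then the S. pyogenes gRNA scaffold. Downstream, a hybrid promoter made of the CMV enhancer, the chicken β-actin promoter and a hybrid intron drives Cas9. The annotation software splits Cas9 into N- and C-terminal portions, but these are contiguous and form one open reading frame, ending in a nucleoplasmin nuclear localization signal and a bGH polyadenylation signal.

The stated purpose is insertion of a degron at BRM in mouse cells, so the plasmid presumably supplies the targeted cut while a separate donor template carries the degron tag; no donor is present here. The guide sequence is not given in the record. The insert is named BRM, yet the linked gene entry is Smarca4 (Brg1), an inconsistency the record does not resolve. The sequenced and depositor-supplied records differ slightly in length (8,566 versus 8,508 nt), with the β-actin promoter annotated in fragments in the former.
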