Addgene plasmid #165586: px330 BRM gRNA
Purpose: Insertion of BRM degron
Depositing lab: Cornelis Murre. Depositing organization: University of California, San Diego (UCSD). Publication: Calcium signaling instructs NIPBL recruitment at active enhancers and promoters via distinct mechanisms to reconstruct genome compartmentalization. Zhu Y, Denholtz M, Lu H, Murre C. Genes Dev. 2021 Jan 1;35(1-2):65-81. doi: 10.1101/gad.343475.120. Epub 2020 Dec 17. PubMed 33334824.
Backbone
  Vector backbone: px330
  Vector type: Mammalian Expression
Growth in bacteria
  Bacterial resistance: Ampicillin, 100 μg/mL
  Growth temperature: 37°C
  Growth strain: DH5alpha
  Copy number: High Copy
Gene/Insert
  Gene/Insert name: BRM
  gRNA/shRNA sequence: N/A
  Species: M. musculus (mouse)
  Mutation: NA
  Entrez Gene: Smarca4 (a.k.a. BAF190A, Brg1, HP1-BP72, SNF2beta, SW1/SNF, b2b508.1Clo, b2b692Clo)
  Cloning method: Restriction Enzyme; 5′ cloning site Unknown (unknown if destroyed)
Terms and licenses: Academic/Nonprofit Terms; Industry Terms: Not Available to Industry
How to cite: px330 BRM gRNA was a gift from Cornelis Murre (Addgene plasmid # 165586 ; http://n2t.net/addgene:165586 ; RRID:Addgene_165586)
